>Addgene plasmid #42033 | pmyc-GFP-TNRC6A-del.GW-I+II+III | depositor full sequence | sequence record 56794 | pmyc-GFP-TNRC6A-del.GW-I+II+III sequence 10477 bps
GACGGATCGGGAGATCTCCCGATCCCCTATGGTGCACTCTCAGTACAATCTGCTCTGATGCCGCATAGTT
AAGCCAGTATCTGCTCCCTGCTTGTGTGTTGGAGGTCGCTGAGTAGTGCGCGAGCAAAATTTAAGCTACA
ACAAGGCAAGGCTTGACCGACAATTGCATGAAGAATCTGCTTAGGGTTAGGCGTTTTGCGCTGCTTCGCG
ATGTACGGGCCAGATATACGCGTTGACATTGATTATTGACTAGTTATTAATAGTAATCAATTACGGGGTC
ATTAGTTCATAGCCCATATATGGAGTTCCGCGTTACATAACTTACGGTAAATGGCCCGCCTGGCTGACCG
CCCAACGACCCCCGCCCATTGACGTCAATAATGACGTATGTTCCCATAGTAACGCCAATAGGGACTTTCC
ATTGACGTCAATGGGTGGAGTATTTACGGTAAACTGCCCACTTGGCAGTACATCAAGTGTATCATATGCC
AAGTACGCCCCCTATTGACGTCAATGACGGTAAATGGCCCGCCTGGCATTATGCCCAGTACATGACCTTA
TGGGACTTTCCTACTTGGCAGTACATCTACGTATTAGTCATCGCTATTACCATGGTGATGCGGTTTTGGC
AGTACATCAATGGGCGTGGATAGCGGTTTGACTCACGGGGATTTCCAAGTCTCCACCCCATTGACGTCAA
TGGGAGTTTGTTTTGGCACCAAAATCAACGGGACTTTCCAAAATGTCGTAACAACTCCGCCCCATTGACG
CAAATGGGCGGTAGGCGTGTACGGTGGGAGGTCTATATAAGCAGAGCTCTCTGGCTAACTAGAGAACCCA
CTGCTTACTGGCTTATCGAAATTAATACGACTCACTATAGGGAGACCCAAGCTGGCTAGCCCACCAATGG
AACAAAAACTCATCTCAGAAGAGGATCTGTCCGGCGGCATGGTGAGCAAGGGCGAGGAGCTGTTCACCGG
GGTGGTGCCCATCCTGGTCGAGCTGGACGGCGACGTAAACGGCCACAAGTTCAGCGTGTCCGGCGAGGGC
GAGGGCGATGCCACCTACGGCAAGCTGACCCTGAAGTTCATCTGCACCACCGGCAAGCTGCCCGTGCCCT
GGCCCACCCTCGTGACCACCCTGACCTACGGCGTGCAGTGCTTCAGCCGCTACCCCGACCACATGAAGCA
GCACGACTTCTTCAAGTCCGCCATGCCCGAAGGCTACGTCCAGGAGCGCACCATCTTCTTCAAGGACGAC
GGCAACTACAAGACCCGCGCCGAGGTGAAGTTCGAGGGCGACACCCTGGTGAACCGCATCGAGCTGAAGG
GCATCGACTTCAAGGAGGACGGCAACATCCTGGGGCACAAGCTGGAGTACAACTACAACAGCCACAACGT
CTATATCATGGCCGACAAGCAGAAGAACGGCATCAAGGTGAACTTCAAGATCCGCCACAACATCGAGGAC
GGCAGCGTGCAGCTCGCCGACCACTACCAGCAGAACACCCCCATCGGCGACGGCCCCGTGCTGCTGCCCG
ACAACCACTACCTGAGCACCCAGTCCGCCCTGAGCAAAGACCCCAACGAGAAGCGCGATCACATGGTCCT
GCTGGAGTTCGTGACCGCCGCCGGGATCACTCTCGGCATGGACGAGCTGTACAAGAAGCTTATGGATGCT
GATTCTGCCTCCAGTTCTGAATCAGAGAGAAACATCACTATCATGGCTTCAGGGAACACAGGTGGTGAAA
AAGATGGCCTTCGGAATAGCACTGGACTTGGTTCCCAAAACAAGTTTGTAGTTGGTAGCAGCAGCAATAA
TGTGGGCCATGGAAGTAGTACTGGGCCATGGGGTTTTTCCCATGGAGCCATAATAAGCACATGTCAGGTC
TCTGTGGATGCTCCTGAAAGCAAATCTGAAAGTAGCAACAATAGAATGAATGCTTGGGGCACTGTAAGTT
CTTCATCAAATGGAGGGTTAAATCCAAGCACTTTGAATTCAGCTAGCAACCATGGTGCCTGGCCAGTATT
AGAGAACAATGGACTTGCCCTAAAAGGGCCTGTAGGGAGTGGTAGTTCTGGCATTAATATTCAGTGCAGT
ACTATAGGCCAGATGCCTAACAATCAGAGTATTAACTCTAAAGTGAGTGGTGGTTCTACCCATGGTACCT
GGGGAAGCCTTCAGGAAACTTGTGAATCTGAAGTAAGTGGTACACAGAAGGTTTCATTCAGTGGTCAACC
TCAAAATATTACCACTGAAATGACTGGACCAAATAACACTACTAACTTTATGACCTCTAGTTTACCAAAC
TCCGGTTCAGTGCAGAATAATGAGCTGCCTAGTAGTAACACAGGGGCCTGGCGTGTGAGCACAATGAATC
ATCCTCAGATGCAGGCTCCATCAGGTATGAATGGCACTTCCCTTTCTCACCTTAGCAATGGAGAGTCAAA
AAGTGGAGGCTCTTATGGTACTACATGGGGTGCCTATGGTTCTAATTACTCTGGAGACAAATGTTCAGGC
CCTAATGGCCAAGCTAATGGTGACACTGTGAATGCAACTCTAATGCAGCCTGGCGTAAATGGTCCTATGG
GCACTAACTTTCAAGTTAACACAAACAAAGGAGGTGGTGTGTGGGAATCTGGTGCAGCAAACTCCCAGAG
TACATCATGGGGAAGTGGAAATGGCGCAAATTCTGGAGGAAGTCGAAGAGGATGGGGAACCCCTGCACAA
AACACTGGCACTAATTTACCCAGCGTTGAGTGGAACAAACTGCCTAGCAATCAGCATTCCAATGATAGTG
CAAATGGCAATGGTAAGACGTTTACAAATGGATGGAAATCTACTGAGGAAGAGGATCAGGGTTCTGCCAC
ATCTCAGACAAATGAGCAAAGCAGTGTGTGGGCCAAAACAGGAGGTACAGTGGAGAGCGATGGTAGTACA
GAAAGCACTGGACGCCTTGAGGAAAAAGGAACTGGGGAAAGTCAGAGTAGAGACAGAAGAAAAATTGATC
AGCACACATTACTCCAAAGCATTGTAAACCCCAAACCTGCTCTGAGGTGGGGAGATTCCAAAGGCTCAAA
CTGCCAGGGGGGGTGGGAAGATGATTCTGCTGCTACAGGAATGGTCAAGAGCAATCAGTGGGGGAATTGC
AAAGAGGAGAAGGCTGCATGGAATGACTCGCAAAAGAATAAACAGGGATGGGGTGATGGACAAAAATCAA
GCCAAGGGTGGTCTGTTTCTGCCAGTGATAACTGGGGAGAAACTTCAAGGAATAACCATTGGGGTGAGGC
CAATAAGAAATCCAGCTCAGGAGGTAGTGACAGTGACAGGTCCGTTTCCGGTTGGAACGAACTTGGTAAA
ACTAGTTCTTTCACTTGGGGAAACAACATAAATCCAAATAATTCATCAGGATGGGATGAATCTTCTAAAC
CTACTCCTTCCCAGGGATGGGGAGACCCTCCAAAGTCTAATCAGTCTCTAGGTTGGGGAGATTCGTCAAA
GCCAGTCAGCTCTCCAGACTGGAACAAGCAACAAGACATTGTTGGATCTTGGGGAATCCCACCAGCTACA
GGCAAACCTCCTGGTACAGTCCCAAATGGCAACAGCCGTTCAGACCAGCAAGCACAGGTACATCAGCTGC
TAACGCCTGCAAGTGCCATCTCAAACAAAGAGGCAAGCAGTCTGAGTGGCAAAAAAAGGAGAAGGGAAAG
GGGAATGATGAAAGGTGGAAACAAACAAGAAGAAGCGTGGATAAATCCATTTGTTAAACAGTTTTCAAAC
ATCAGTTTTTCGAGAGACTCACCAGAGGAAAATGTACAAAGCAATAAGATGGACCTTTCTGGAGGAATGT
TACAAGACAAACGAATGGAGATAGATAAACATAGCCTAAATATTGGTGATTACAATCGAACGGTCGGGAA
AGGCCCTGGTTCTCGGCCTCAGATTTCCAAAGAGTCTTCCATGGAGCGCAATCCTTATTTTGATAAGGAT
GGCATTGTAGCAGATGAATCCCAAAACATGCAGTTTATGTCCAGTCAAAGCATGAAGCTTCCCCCTTCAA
ATAGTGCACTACCTAACCAGGCCCTTGGCTCCATAGCAGGGCTGGGTATGCAAAACTTGAATTCTGTTAG
ACAGAATGGCAATCCCAGTATGTTTGGTGTTGGAAACACAGCAGCACAACCCCGGGGCATGCAGCAGCCT
CCAGCACAACCTCTTAGTTCATCTCAGCCTAATCTCCGTGCTCAAGTGCCTCCTCCATTACTCTCCCCTC
AGGTTCCAGTTTCATTGCTGAAGTATGCACCAAACAACGGTGGCCTGAATCCACTCTTTGGCCCTCAACA
GGTAGCCATGCTGAACCAGCTATCCCAGCTAAACCAGCTTTCTCAGATCTCCCAGTTACAGCGATTGTTA
GCGCAGCAGCAAAGGGCGCAGAGTCAGAGAAGCGTGCCTTCTGGGAACCGGCCGCAGCAAGACCAGCAGG
GTCGACCTCTTAGTGTGCAGCAGCAAATGATGCAACAATCTCGTCAACTTGATCCAAACCTGTTGGTGAA
GCAGCAGACTCCACCATCTCAGCAGCAGCCACTCCATCAGCCAGCCATGAAGTCTTTCCTTGACAATGTC
ATGCCCCACACTACACCTGAGCTGCAAAAAGGGCCATCACCAATAAATGCTTTCAGCAACTTCCCTATAG
GCTTGAACTCAAACTTGAATGTAAATATGGATATGAACAGTATTAAAGAGCCACAGTCAAGACTAAGGAA
GTGGACGACAGTGGACAGCATTTCTGTGAACACATCTTTGGATCAAAACTCCAGCAAACATGGTGCTATT
TCAAGTGGTTTCAGGCTGGAAGAGTCTCCATTTGTTCCCTATGACTTTATGAACAGCAGTACTTCACCAG
CCAGTCCTCCAGGTTCAATAGGAGATGGCTGGCCACGTGCCAAATCGCCTAACGGCTCTAGCAGTGTTAA
TTGGCCACCAGAATTTCGTCCTGGTGAGCCATGGAAAGGTTATCCAAACATTGACCCTGAAACTGACCCT
TACGTCACTCCTGGCAGTGTCATAAACAATCTTTCAATTAATACTGTGCGGGAAGTTGACCACCTCAGGG
ACAGGAACAGTGGGTCATCCTCATCCTTGAACACCACGCTGCCTTCAACTAGTGCCTGGTCATCCATTCG
TGCCTCCAACTACAACGTTCCCCTCAGCAGTACAGCACAAAGCACTTCAGCCAGAAATAGTGATTCCAAA
TTGACATGGTCTCCTGGTTCAGTTACAAACACCTCTCTGGCTCATGAGCTGTGGAAGGTCCCTTTGCCAC
CTAAAAACATCACTGCTCCGTCCCGCCCACCTCCGGGACTGACTGGTCAGAAGCCACCCTTGTCTACGTG
GGATAATTCTCCCCTTCGTATAGGTGGAGGATGGGGAAATTCTGACGCCAGATATACCCCAGGTTCCAGC
TGGGGTGAGAGCAGCTCAGGGAGAATAACAAATTGGCTTGTTCTAAAAAACCTTACACCTCAGATCGATG
GCTCAACTCTGCGCACTCTGTGCATGCAGCACGGCCCGCTGATCACATTCCACCTGAACCTCCCTCACGG
AAATGCTCTGGTCCGCTACAGTTCAAAAGAAGAGGTAGTGAAGGCACAAAAGTCTCTGCACATGTGTGTA
CTGGGGAACACTACTATTCTTGCTGAGTTTGCCAGTGAAGAGGAGATCAGTCGTTTCTTTGCACAAAGCC
AGTCTCTGACCCCTTCTCCCGGCTGGCAGTCTCTCGGGTCCAGCCAGAGCCGGCTGGGCTCCCTCGACTG
TTCCCACTCATTCTCCAGCCGGACCGATCTCAATCACTGGAATGGTGCTGGGCTGTCGGGAACTAACTGT
GGAGACCTTCACGGCACTTCACTCTGGGGGACCCCGCATTATTCCACAAGCCTGTGGGGTCCCCCAAGCA
GCAGCGACCCCCGAGGAATTAGCAGCCCATCTCCCATTAACGCTTTTCTTTCTGTTGACCACCTGGGTGG
GGGTGGAGAGTCCATGTAATCTAGAGGGCCCGTTTAAACCCGCTGATCAGCCTCGACTGTGCCTTCTAGT
TGCCAGCCATCTGTTGTTTGCCCCTCCCCCGTGCCTTCCTTGACCCTGGAAGGTGCCACTCCCACTGTCC
TTTCCTAATAAAATGAGGAAATTGCATCGCATTGTCTGAGTAGGTGTCATTCTATTCTGGGGGGTGGGGT
GGGGCAGGACAGCAAGGGGGAGGATTGGGAAGACAATAGCAGGCATGCTGGGGATGCGGTGGGCTCTATG
GCTTCTGAGGCGGAAAGAACCAGCTGGGGCTCTAGGGGGTATCCCC
[124 nt withheld, positions 6347-6470]
C
[91 nt withheld, positions 6472-6562]
A
[49 nt withheld, positions 6564-6612]
CCTTTGACGTTGGAGTCCACGTTCTTT
[37 nt withheld, positions 6640-6676]
ACCCTATCTCGGTCTATTCTTTTGATTTATAAGGGATTTTGCCGATTTCGGCCTATTGGTTAAAAAATGA
GCTGATTTAACAAAAATTTAACGCGAATTAATTCTGTGGAATGTGTGTCAGTTAGGGTGTGGAAAGTCCC
CAGGCTCCCCAGCAGGCAGAAGTATGCAAAGCATGCATCTCAATTAGTCAGCAACCAGGTGTGGAAAGTC
CCCAGGCTCCCCAGCAGGCAGAAGTATGCAAAGCATGCATCTCAATTAGTCAGCAACCATAGTCCCGCCC
CTAACTCCGCCCATCCCGCCCCTAACTCCGCCCAGTTCCGCCCATTCTCCGCCCCATGGCTGACTAATTT
TTTTTATTTATGCAGAGGCCGAGGCCGCCTCTGCCTCTGAGCTATTCCAGAAGTAGTGAGGAGGCTTTTT
TGGAGGCCTAGGCTTTTGCAAAAAGCTCCCGGGAGCTTGTATATCCATTTTCGGATCTGATCAAGAGACA
GGATGAGGATCGTTTCGCATGATTGAACAAGATGGATTGCACGCAGGTTCTCCGGCCGCTTGGGTGGAGA
GGCTATTCGGCTATGACTGGGCACAACAGACAATCGGCTGCTCTGATGCCGCCGTGTTCCGGCTGTCAGC
GCAGGGGCGCCCGGTTCTTTTTGTCAAGACCGACCTGTCCGGTGCCCTGAATGAACTGCAGGACGAGGCA
GCGCGGCTATCGTGGCTGGCCACGACGGGCGTTCCTTGCGCAGCTGTGCTCGACGTTGTCACTGAAGCGG
GAAGGGACTGGCTGCTATTGGGCGAAGTGCCGGGGCAGGATCTCCTGTCATCTCACCTTGCTCCTGCCGA
GAAAGTATCCATCATGGCTGATGCAATGCGGCGGCTGCATACGCTTGATCCGGCTACCTGCCCATTCGAC
CACCAAGCGAAACATCGCATCGAGCGAGCACGTACTCGGATGGAAGCCGGTCTTGTCGATCAGGATGATC
TGGACGAAGAGCATCAGGGGCTCGCGCCAGCCGAACTGTTCGCCAGGCTCAAGGCGCGCATGCCCGACGG
CGAGGATCTCGTCGTGACCCATGGCGATGCCTGCTTGCCGAATATCATGGTGGAAAATGGCCGCTTTTCT
GGATTCATCGACTGTGGCCGGCTGGGTGTGGCGGACCGCTATCAGGACATAGCGTTGGCTACCCGTGATA
TTGCTGAAGAGCTTGGCGGCGAATGGGCTGACCGCTTCCTCGTGCTTTACGGTATCGCCGCTCCCGATTC
GCAGCGCATCGCCTTCTATCGCCTTCTTGACGAGTTCTTCTGAGCGGGACTCTGGGGTTCGAAATGACCG
ACCAAGCGACGCCCAACCTGCCATCACGAGATTTCGATTCCACCGCCGCCTTCTATGAAAGGTTGGGCTT
CGGAATCGTTTTCCGGGACGCCGGCTGGATGATCCTCCAGCGCGGGGATCTCATGCTGGAGTTCTTCGCC
CACCCCAACTTGTTTATTGCAGCTTATAATGGTTACAAATAAAGCAATAGCATCACAAATTTCACAAATA
AAGCATTTTTTTCACTGCATTCTAGTTGTGGTTTGTCCAAACTCATCAATGTATCTTATCATGTCTGTAT
ACCGTCGACCTCTAGCTAGAGCTTGGCGTAATCATGGTCATAGCTGTTTCCTGTGTGAAATTGTTATCCG
CTCACAATTCCACACAACATACGAGCCGGAAGCATAAAGTGTAAAGCCTGGGGTGCCTAATGAGTGAGCT
AACTCACATTAATTGCGTTGCGCTCACTGCCCGCTTTCCAGTCGGGAAACCTGTCGTGCCAGCTGCATTA
ATGAATCGGCCAACGCGCGGGGAGAGGCGGTTTGCGTATTGGGCGCTCTTCCGCTTCCTCGCTCACTGAC
TCGCTGCGCTCGGTCGTTCGGCTGCGGCGAGCGGTATCAGCTCACTCAAAGGCGGTAATACGGTTATCCA
CAGAATCAGGGGATAACGCAGGAAAGAACATGTGAGCAAAAGGCCAGCAAAAGGCCAGGAACCGTAAAAA
GGCCGCGTTGCTGGCGTTTTTCCATAGGCTCCGCCCCCCTGACGAGCATCACAAAAATCGACGCTCAAGT
CAGAGGTGGCGAAACCCGACAGGACTATAAAGATACCAGGCGTTTCCCCCTGGAAGCTCCCTCGTGCGCT
CTCCTGTTCCGACCCTGCCGCTTACCGGATACCTGTCCGCCTTTCTCCCTTCGGGAAGCGTGGCGCTTTC
TCATAGCTCACGCTGTAGGTATCTCAGTTCGGTGTAGGTCGTTCGCTCCAAGCTGGGCTGTGTGCACGAA
CCCCCCGTTCAGCCCGACCGCTGCGCCTTATCCGGTAACTATCGTCTTGAGTCCAACCCGGTAAGACACG
ACTTATCGCCACTGGCAGCAGCCACTGGTAACAGGATTAGCAGAGCGAGGTATGTAGGCGGTGCTACAGA
GTTCTTGAAGTGGTGGCCTAACTACGGCTACACTAGAAGAACAGTATTTGGTATCTGCGCTCTGCTGAAG
CCAGTTACCTTCGGAAAAAGAGTTGGTAGCTCTTGATCCGGCAAACAAACCACCGCTGGTAGCGGTTTTT
TTGTTTGCAAGCAGCAGATTACGCGCAGAAAAAAAGGATCTCAAGAAGATCCTTTGATCTTTTCTACGGG
GTCTGACGCTCAGTGGAACGAAAACTCACGTTAAGGGATTTTGGTCATGAGATTATCAAAAAGGATCTTC
ACCTAGATCCTTTTAAATTAAAAATGAAGTTTTAAATCAATCTAAAGTATATATGAGTAAACTTGGTCTG
ACAGTTACCAATGCTTAATCAGTGAGGCACCTATCTCAGCGATCTGTCTATTTCGTTCATCCATAGTTGC
CTGACTCCCCGTCGTGTAGATAACTACGATACGGGAGGGCTTACCATCTGGCCCCAGTGCTGCAATGATA
CCGCGAGACCCACGCTCACCGGCTCCAGATTTATCAGCAATAAACCAGCCAGCCGGAAGGGCCGAGCGCA
GAAGTGGTCCTGCAACTTTATCCGCCTCCATCCAGTCTATTAATTGTTGCCGGGAAGCTAGAGTAAGTAG
TTCGCCAGTTAATAGTTTGCGCAACGTTGTTGCCATTGCTACAGGCATCGTGGTGTCACGCTCGTCGTTT
GGTATGGCTTCATTCAGCTCCGGTTCCCAACGATCAAGGCGAGTTACATGATCCCCCATGTTGTGCAAAA
AAGCGGTTAGCTCCTTCGGTCCTCCGATCGTTGTCAGAAGTAAGTTGGCCGCAGTGTTATCACTCATGGT
TATGGCAGCACTGCATAATTCTCTTACTGTCATGCCATCCGTAAGATGCTTTTCTGTGACTGGTGAGTAC
TCAACCAAGTCATTCTGAGAATAGTGTATGCGGCGACCGAGTTGCTCTTGCCCGGCGTCAATACGGGATA
ATACCGCGCCACATAGCAGAACTTTAAAAGTGCTCATCATTGGAAAACGTTCTTCGGGGCGAAAACTCTC
AAGGATCTTACCGCTGTTGAGATCCAGTTCGATGTAACCCACTCGTGCACCCAACTGATCTTCAGCATCT
TTTACTTTCACCAGCGTTTCTGGGTGAGCAAAAACAGGAAGGCAAAATGCCGCAAAAAAGGGAATAAGGG
CGACACGGAAATGTTGAATACTCATACTCTTCCTTTTTCAATATTATTGAAGCATTTATCAGGGTTATTG
TCTCATGAGCGGATACATATTTGAATGTATTTAGAAAAATAAACAAATAGGGGTTCCGCGCACATTTCCC
CGAAAAGTGCCACCTGACGTC
Features (pLannotate 1.2.2; 21 found; start..end, strand, type, name):
     28..80      -  misc_feature   bom (fragment): basis of mobility region from pBR322
    235..614     +  enhancer       CMV enhancer: human cytomegalovirus immediate early enhancer
    615..818     +  promoter       CMV promoter: human cytomegalovirus (CMV) immediate early promoter
    814..847     +  LTR            5' LTR (truncated) (fragment): truncated 5' long terminal repeat (LTR) from HIV-1
    863..881     +  promoter       T7 promoter: promoter for bacteriophage T7 RNA polymerase
    949..1665    +  CDS            EGFP: EGFP is a basic (constitutively fluorescent) green fluorescent protein published in 1996, derived from Aequorea victoria. It is reported to be a rapidly-maturing weak dimer with moderate acid sensitivity.
   1654..6036    +  CDS            TNRC6A (fragment): TNR6A_HUMAN - Also known as CAGH26, KIAA1460, TNRC6. Experimental evidence at protein level: Swiss-Prot protein existence level 1. Plays a role in RNA-mediated gene silencing by both micro- RNAs (miRNAs) and short interfering RNAs (siRNAs). Required for miRNA- dependent repression of translation and for siRNA-dependent endonucleolytic cleavage of complementary mRNAs by argonaute family proteins. As a scaffolding protein, associates with argonaute proteins bound to partially complementary mRNAs, and can simultaneously recruit CCR4-NOT and PAN deadenylase complexes. From Homo sapiens (Human).
   6077..6301    +  polyA_signal   bGH poly(A) signal: bovine growth hormone polyadenylation signal
   6305..6326    +  promoter       SV40 promoter (fragment): SV40 enhancer and early promoter
   6347..6775    +  rep_origin     f1 ori (sequence partly withheld): f1 bacteriophage origin of replication; arrow indicates direction of (+) strand synthesis
   6789..7118    +  promoter       SV40 promoter: SV40 enhancer and early promoter
   7185..7976    +  CDS            neo: KKA2_KLEPN - Also known as kan, nptII. Experimental evidence at protein level: Swiss-Prot protein existence level 1. Resistance to kanamycin, neomycin, paromomycin, ribostamycin, butirosin and gentamicin B. From Klebsiella pneumoniae.
   8000..8158    +  CDS            ble (fragment): BLE_KLEPN - Experimental evidence at protein level: Swiss-Prot protein existence level 1. Binding protein with a strong affinity to the bleomycin family of antibiotics. Binds to CL990; an antimitotic-antibiotic compound. From Klebsiella pneumoniae.
   8153..8274    +  polyA_signal   SV40 poly(A) signal: SV40 polyadenylation signal
   8347..8363    -  protein_bind   lac operator: The lac repressor binds to the lac operator to inhibit transcription in E. coli. This inhibition can be relieved by adding lactose or isopropyl-β-D-thiogalactopyranoside (IPTG). lac repressor encoded by lacI
   8371..8401    -  promoter       lac promoter: promoter for the E. coli lac operon
   8416..8437    -  protein_bind   CAP binding site: CAP binding activates transcription in the presence of cAMP. E. coli catabolite activator protein
   8450..8542    -  CDS            lacI (fragment): lac repressor; lacI; The lac repressor binds to the lac operator to inhibit transcription in E. coli. This inhibition can be relieved by adding lactose or isopropyl-β-D-thiogalactopyranoside (IPTG).
   8725..9310    -  rep_origin     ori: high-copy-number ColE1/pMB1/pBR322/pUC origin of replication
   9481..10341   -  CDS            AmpR: β-lactamase; bla; confers resistance to ampicillin, carbenicillin, and related antibiotics
  10342..10446   -  promoter       AmpR promoter: bla
