[The description below was written by a language model from this plasmid's Addgene catalogue record and pLannotate feature annotations shown in this document.]
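Description:
pmyc-GFP-TNRC6A-del.GW-I+II+III is a 10,477 bp mammalian expression plasmid built on the pcDNA3.1 backbone. It is propagated in E. coli through a high-copy ColE1/pUC-type origin with ampicillin selection (AmpR driven by its own bla promoter). An f1 phage origin is also present. For selection in mammalian cells, an SV40 early promoter drives a neomycin phosphotransferase gene terminated by the SV40 poly(A) signal, conferring G418 resistance. Several short annotated hits (an HIV-1 LTR fragment, a ble fragment, lac promoter/operator and lacI remnants, a bom fragment) appear to be backbone remnants or partial matches rather than functional parts of the design.

The expression cassette uses the human CMV immediate-early enhancer and promoter, followed by a T7 promoter, to transcribe a fusion open reading frame that ends at the bovine growth hormone polyadenylation signal. According to the catalogue entry, the insert carries N-terminal Myc and EGFP tags. The feature table annotates EGFP immediately upstream of and contiguous with the TNRC6A coding sequence, but does not separately annotate the Myc epitope. The payload is human TNRC6A (GW182), a scaffolding protein that binds Argonaute proteins and recruits deadenylase complexes during miRNA- and siRNA-mediated silencing. This version lacks residues 457–532, 716–772 and 804–924, which the construct name designates as the GW-I, GW-II and GW-III regions. The insert was cloned between NheI and XbaI sites, both retained.

The fluorescent and epitope tags allow the deletion mutant to be localised and detected in transfected mammalian cells. This fits the associated study of TNRC6A as a protein that guides Argonaute into the nucleus for microRNA-mediated silencing, where the construct probably tested the contribution of these GW regions.
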