Addgene plasmid #42033: pmyc-GFP-TNRC6A-del.GW-I+II+III
Depositing lab: Kumiko Ui-Tei. Depositing organization: The University of Tokyo. Publication: Human TNRC6A is an Argonaute-navigator protein for microRNA-mediated gene silencing in the nucleus. Nishi K, Nishi A, Nagasawa T, Ui-Tei K. RNA. 2013 Jan;19(1):17-35. doi: 10.1261/rna.034769.112. Epub 2012 Nov 13. PubMed 23150874.
Backbone
  Vector backbone: pcDNA3.1
  Backbone size w/o insert (bp): 5338
  Total vector size (bp): 10477
  Vector type: Mammalian Expression
  Selectable markers: Neomycin (select with G418)
Growth in bacteria
  Bacterial resistance: Ampicillin, 100 μg/mL
  Growth temperature: 37°C
  Growth strain: DH5alpha
  Copy number: High Copy
Gene/Insert
  Gene/Insert name: TNRC6A (alt name: GW182)
  Species: H. sapiens (human)
  Mutation: deleted aa457-532, aa716-772 and aa804-924
  GenBank ID: AAK62026.1
  Entrez Gene: TNRC6A (a.k.a. CAGH26, FAME6, GW1, GW182, TNRC6)
  Promoter: CMV
  Tag / fusion protein: Myc (N terminal on insert); EGFP (N terminal on insert)
  Cloning method: Restriction Enzyme; 5′ cloning site NheI (not destroyed); 3′ cloning site XbaI (not destroyed)
  Sequencing primers: 5′ CGCAAATGGGCGGTAGGCGTG
Terms and licenses: Academic/Nonprofit Terms; Industry Terms: Not Available to Industry
How to cite: pmyc-GFP-TNRC6A-del.GW-I+II+III was a gift from Kumiko Ui-Tei (Addgene plasmid # 42033 ; http://n2t.net/addgene:42033 ; RRID:Addgene_42033)
