>Addgene plasmid #42033 | pmyc-GFP-TNRC6A-del.GW-I+II+III | addgene partial sequence | sequence record 59665 | EGFP-C 5'-CATGGTCCTGCTGGAGTTCGTG-3'
GGACGAGCTGTACAAGTCCGGCGGCAAGCTTATGGATGCTGATTCTGCCTCCAGTTCTGAATCAGAGAGA
AACATCACTATCATGGCTTCAGGGAACACAGGTGGTGAAAAAGATGGCCTTCGGAATAGCACTGGACTTG
GTTCCCAAAACAAGTTTGTAGTTGGTAGCAGCAGCAATAATGTGGGCCATGGAAGTAGTACTGGGCCATG
GGGTTTTTCCCATGGAGCCATAATAAGCACATGTCAGGTCTCTGTGGATGCTCCTGAAAGCAAATCTGAA
AGTAGCAACAATAGAATGAATGCTTGGGGCACTGTAAGTTCTTCATCAAATGGAGGGTTAAATCCAAGCA
CTTTGAATTCAGCTAGCAACCATGGTGCCTGGCCAGTATTAGAGAACAATGGACTTGCCCTAAAAGGGCC
TGTAGGGAGTGGTAGTTCTGGCATTAATATTCAGTGCAGTACTATAGGCCAGATGCCTAACAATCAGAGT
ATTAACTCTAAAGTGAGTGGTGGTTCTACCCATGGTACCTGGGGAAGCCTTCAGGAAACTTGTGAATCTG
AAGTAAGTGGTACACAGAAGGTTTCATTCAGTGGTCAACCTCAAAATATTACCACTGAAATGACTGGACC
AAATAACACTACTAACTTTATGACCTCTAGTTTACCAAACTCCGGTTCAGTGCAGAATAATGAGCTGCCT
AGTAGTAACACAGGGGCCTGGCGTGTGAGCACAATGAATCATCCTCAGATGCAGGCTCCATCAGGTATGA
ATGGCACTTCCCTTTCTCACCTTAGCAATGGAGAGTCAAAAAGTGGAGGCTCTTATGGTACTACATGGGG
