>Addgene plasmid #42033 | pmyc-GFP-TNRC6A-del.GW-I+II+III | addgene partial sequence | sequence record 60137 | CMV-F
AGCAGAGCTCTCTGGCTAACTAGAGAACCCACTGCTTACTGGCTTATCGAAATTAATACGACTCACTATA
GGGAGACCCAAGCTGGCTAGCCCACCATGGAACAAAAACTCATCTCAGAAGAGGATCTGTCCGGCGGCAT
GGTGAGCAAGGGCGAGGAGCTGTTCACCGGGGTGGTGCCCATCCTGGTCGAGCTGGACGGCGACGTAAAC
GGCCACAAGTTCAGCGTGTCCGGCGAGGGCGAGGGCGATGCCACCTACGGCAAGCTGACCCTGAAGTTCA
TCTGCACCACCGGCAAGCTGCCCGTGCCCTGGCCCACCCTCGTGACCACCCTGACCTACGGCGTGCAGTG
CTTCAGCCGCTACCCCGACCACATGAAGCAGCACGACTTCTTCAAGTCCGCCATGCCCGAAGGCTACGTC
CAGGAGCGCACCATCTTCTTCAAGGACGACGGCAACTACAAGACCCGCGCCGAGGTGAAGTTCGAGGGCG
ACACCCTGGTGAACCGCATCGAGCTGAAGGGCATCGACTTCAAGGAGGACGGCAACATCCTGGGGCACAA
GCTGGAGTACAACTACAACAGCCACAACGTCTATATCATGGCCGACAAGCAGAAGAACGGCATCAAGGTG
AACTTCAAGATCCGCCACAACATCGAGGACGGCAGCGTGCAGCTCGCCGACCACTACCAGCAGAACACCC
CCATCGGCGACGGCCCCGTGCTGCTGCCCGACAACCACTACCTGAGCACCCAGTCCGCCCTGAGCAAAGA
CCCCAACGAGAAGCGCGATCACATGGTCCTGCTGGAGTTCGTGACCGCCGCCGGGATCACTCTCGGCATG
GACGAGCTGTACAAG
