>Addgene plasmid #42033 | pmyc-GFP-TNRC6A-del.GW-I+II+III | addgene partial sequence | sequence record 60138 | hTNRC6A-R1 5'-GGAAATCTGAGGCCGAGAAC-3'
TGTAATCACCAATATTTAGGCTATGTTTATCTATCTCCATTCGTTTGTCTTGTAACATTCCTCCAGAAAG
GTCCATCTTATTGCTTTGTACATTTTCCTCTGGTGAGTCTCTCGAAAAACTGATGTTTGAAAACTGTTTA
ACAAATGGATTTATCCACGCTTCTTCTTGTTTGTTTCCACCTTTCATCATTCCCCTTTCCCTTCTCCTTT
TTTTGCCACTCAGACTGCTTGCCTCTTTGTTTGAGATGGCACTTGCAGGCGTTAGCAGCTGATGTACCTG
TGCTTGCTGGTCTGAACGGCTGTTGCCATTTGGGACTGTACCAGGAGGTTTGCCTGTAGCTGGTGGGATT
CCCCAAGATCCAACAATGTCTTGTTGCTTGTTCCAGTCTGGAGAGCTGACTGGCTTTGACGAATCTCCCC
AACCTAGAGACTGATTAGACTTTGGAGGGTCTCCCCATCCCTGGGAAGGAGTAGGTTTAGAAGATTCATC
CCATCCTGATGAATTATTTGGATTTATGTTGTTTCCCCAAGTGAAAGAACTAGTTTTACCAAGTTCGTTC
CAACCGGAAACGGACCTGTCACTGTCACTACCTCCTGAGCTGGATTTCTTATTGGCCTCACCCCAATGGT
TATTCCTTGAAGTTTCTCCCCAGTTATCACTGGCAGAAACAGACCACCCTTGGCTTGATTTTTGTCCATC
ACCCCATCCCTGTTTATTCTTTTGCGAGTCATTCCATGCAGCCTTCTCCTCTTTGCAATTCCCCCACTGA
TTGCTCTTGACCATTCCTGTAGCAGCAGAATCATCTTCCCACCCCCCCTGGCAGTTTGAGCCTTTGGAAT
CTCCCCACCTCAGAGCAGGTTTGGGGTTTACA
