>Addgene plasmid #42033 | pmyc-GFP-TNRC6A-del.GW-I+II+III | addgene partial sequence | sequence record 60140 | hTNRC6A-F1
CGATGGTAGTACAGAAAGCACTGGACGCCTTGAGGAAAAAGGAACTGGGGAAAGTCAGAGTAGAGACAGA
AGAAAAATTGATCAGCACACATTACTCCAAAGCATTGTAAACCCCAAACCTGCTCTGAGGTGGGGAGATT
CCAAAGGCTCAAACTGCCAGGGGGGGTGGGAAGATGATTCTGCTGCTACAGGAATGGTCAAGAGCAATCA
GTGGGGGAATTGCAAAGAGGAGAAGGCTGCATGGAATGACTCGCAAAAGAATAAACAGGGATGGGGTGAT
GGACAAAAATCAAGCCAAGGGTGGTCTGTTTCTGCCAGTGATAACTGGGGAGAAACTTCAAGGAATAACC
ATTGGGGTGAGGCCAATAAGAAATCCAGCTCAGGAGGTAGTGACAGTGACAGGTCCGTTTCCGGTTGGAA
CGAACTTGGTAAAACTAGTTCTTTCACTTGGGGAAACAACATAAATCCAAATAATTCATCAGGATGGGAT
GAATCTTCTAAACCTACTCCTTCCCAGGGATGGGGAGACCCTCCAAAGTCTAATCAGTCTCTAGGTTGGG
GAGATTCGTCAAAGCCAGTCAGCTCTCCAGACTGGAACAAGCAACAAGACATTGTTGGATCTTGGGGAAT
CCCACCAGCTACAGGCAAACCTCCTGGTACAGTCCCAAATGGCAACAGCCGTTCAGACCAGCAAGCACAG
GTACATCAGCTGCTAACGCCTGCAAGTGCCATCTCAAACAAAGAGGCAAGCAGTCTGAGTGGCAAAAAAA
GGAGAAGGGAAAGGGGAATGATGAAAGGTGGAAACAAACAAGAAGAAGCGTGGATAAATCCATTTGTTAA
ACAGTTTTCAAACATCAGTTT
